>Addgene plasmid #83507 | pmcsg7-mCRT(deltaP) | addgene partial sequence | sequence record 161345 | T7 5'-TAATACGACTCACTATAGGG-3'
GAGATATACATATGCACCATCATCATCATCATTCTTCTGGTGTAGATCTGGGTACCGAGAACCTGTACTT
CCAATCCAATGCTATGGCCGCAGACCCTGCCATCTATTTCAAAGAGCAGTTCTTGGACGGAGATGCCTGG
ACCAACCGCTGGGTCGAATCCAAACATAAGTCCGATTTTGGCAAATTTGTCCTCAGTTCTGGCAAATTTT
ACGGGGACCTGGAGAAGGATAAAGGGCTGCAGACAAGCCAAGATGCCCGATTTTACGCACTGTCCGCCAA
ATTCGAACCCTTCAGCAATAAGGGCCAGACACTGGTGGTACAGTTCACGGTGAAGCATGAGCAGAATATC
GACTGTGGGGGCGGCTACGTGAAGCTGTTTCCGAGTGGCTTGGACCAGAAGGACATGCATGGAGACTCAG
AATATAACATCATGTTTGGTCCGGACATCTGCGGTCCTGGCACCAAGAAGGTTCATGTCATCTTTAACTA
CAAGGGCAAGAATGTGCTGATCAACAAGGATATCCGGTGTAAGGATGATGAATTCACACACCTATACACA
CTGATTGTGCGGCCAGACAACACCTATGAGGTGAAAATTGACAACAGCCAGGTGGAGTCAGGCTCCTTGG
AGGATGATTGGGACTTTCTGGGAGGACCCGATGCAAATATCTATGCCTATGATAGTTTTGCTGTACTGGG
CCTAGATCTCTGGCAGGTCAAGTCCGGGACAATCTTTGACAATTTCCTCATCACCAATGATGAGGCCTAT
GCAGAGGAGTTTGGCAATGAGACGTGGGGTGTTACCAAGGCTGCAGAGAAGCAGATGAAGGACAAGCAGG
ATGAGGAGCAGAGGCTTAAGGAAGAAGAAGAGGACAAGAAGCGTAAAGAGGAAGAAGAAGCTGAGGATAA
AGAGGATGATGATGACAGAGATGAAGATGAGGATGAAGAAGATGAGAAGGAGGAAGATGAGGAAGA
