>Addgene plasmid #83507 | pmcsg7-mCRT(deltaP) | addgene partial sequence | sequence record 161347 | T7term 5'-GCTAGTTATTGCTCAGCGG-3'
CGGGCTTTGTTAGCAGCCGGATCTCAGTGGTGGTGGTGGTGGTGCTCGAGTGCGGCCGCAAGCTTGTCGA
CGGAGCTCGAATTCGGATCCGTTATCCACTTCCAATGTTACAGCTCATCCTTGGCTTGGCCAGGGGATTC
TTCCTCATCTTCCTCCTTCTCATCTTCTTCATCCTCATCTTCATCTCTGTCATCATCATCCTCTTTATCC
TCAGCTTCTTCTTCCTCTTTACGCTTCTTGTCCTCTTCTTCTTCCTTAAGCCTCTGCTCCTCATCCTGCT
TGTCCTTCATCTGCTTCTCTGCAGCCTTGGTAACACCCCACGTCTCATTGCCAAACTCCTCTGCATAGGC
CTCATCATTGGTGATGAGGAAATTGTCAAAGATTGTCCCGGACTTGACCTGCCAGAGATCTAGGCCCAGT
ACAGCAAAACTATCATAGGCATAGATATTTGCATCGGGTCCTCCCAGAAAGTCCCAATCATCCTCCAAGG
AGCCTGACTCCACCTGGCTGTTGTCAATTTTCACCTCATAGGTGTTGTCTGGCCGCACAATCAGTGTGTA
TAGGTGTGTGAATTCATCATCCTTACACCGGATATCCTTGTTGATCAGCACATTCTTGCCCTTGTAGTTA
AAGATGACATGAACCTTCTTGGTGCCAGGACCGCAGATGTCCGGACCAAACATGATGTTATATTCTGAGT
CTCCATGCATGTCCTTCTGGTCCAAGCCACTCGGAAACAGCTTCACGTAGCCGCCCCCACAGTCGATATT
CTGCTCATGCTTCACCGTGAACTGTACCACCAGTGTCTGGCCCTTATTGCTGAAGGGTTCGAATTTGGCG
GACAGTGCGTAAAATCGGGCATCTTGGCTTGTCTGCAGCCCTTTATCCTTCTCCAGGTCCCCGTAAAATT
TGCCAGAACTGAGGACAAATTTGCCAAAATCGGACTTATGTTTGGATTCGACCCAGCGGTTGGTCCAGGC
ATCTCCGTCCAAGAACTGCTCTTTGAAATAGATGG
