[The description below was written by a language model from this plasmid's Addgene catalogue record.]
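Description:
pmcsg7-mCRT(deltaP) is a bacterial expression plasmid built on the pmcsg7 backbone, a vector designed for ligation-independent cloning, which is the method recorded for inserting the gene here. It carries ampicillin resistance for selection in E. coli and is listed as low copy; the record does not state the origin of replication, and no feature table is provided, so the finer details of the backbone cannot be confirmed from the available information.

The insert is mouse calreticulin (Calr, also known as CRT or calregulin), an endoplasmic reticulum chaperone, carrying an internal deletion of residues 187–283. The "deltaP" name suggests that this deletion removes the proline-rich P domain of the protein, although the record itself gives only the residue range. Expression is driven by a T7 promoter, so protein production requires a host strain that supplies T7 RNA polymerase, while a standard cloning strain is used for propagation. The backbone contributes an N-terminal His tag, which allows the recombinant protein to be purified by immobilised metal affinity chromatography. The coding sequence was originally derived from a commercially available cDNA clone.

The stated purpose is bacterial expression of this calreticulin mutant. The associated publication concerns how calreticulin is recruited to the MHC class I assembly pathway, so the purified truncated protein would plausibly serve for comparison with wild-type calreticulin in binding or functional assays that test the contribution of the deleted region to those interactions.
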