Addgene plasmid #83507: pmcsg7-mCRT(deltaP)
Purpose: Bacterial expression of Calreticulin mutant
Depositing lab: Malini Raghavan. Depositing organization: University of Michigan. Publication: Modes of calreticulin recruitment to the major histocompatibility complex class I assembly pathway. Del Cid N, Jeffery E, Rizvi SM, Stamper E, Peters LR, Brown WC, Provoda C, Raghavan M. J Biol Chem. 2010 Feb 12;285(7):4520-35. doi: 10.1074/jbc.M109.085407. Epub 2009 Dec 3. PubMed 19959473.
Backbone
  Vector backbone: pmcsg7
  Vector type: Bacterial Expression
Growth in bacteria
  Bacterial resistance: Ampicillin, 100 μg/mL
  Growth temperature: 37°C
  Growth strain: DH5alpha
  Copy number: Low Copy
Gene/Insert
  Gene/Insert name: CALR
  Species: M. musculus (mouse)
  Mutation: delta . Deletion of residues 187-283
  Entrez Gene: Calr (a.k.a. CRT, Calregulin)
  Promoter: T7
  Tag / fusion protein: His (N terminal on backbone)
  Cloning method: Ligation Independent Cloning
  Sequencing primers: 5′ T7; 3′ T7 terminal
Resource information
  A portion of this plasmid was derived from a plasmid made by: CALR gene was cloned from ATCC (MGC-6209)
Terms and licenses: Academic/Nonprofit Terms; Industry Terms: Not Available to Industry
How to cite: pmcsg7-mCRT(deltaP) was a gift from Malini Raghavan (Addgene plasmid # 83507 ; http://n2t.net/addgene:83507 ; RRID:Addgene_83507)
